Addgene plasmid #164675: pBI-CMV1-mir144m1~451-CMV2-mir1
Purpose: Express miR-144(mutant1)~451 and miR-1-1 in mammalian cells
Depositing lab: David Bartel. Depositing organization: Whitehead Institute for Biomedical Research. Publication: MicroRNA Clustering Assists Processing of Suboptimal MicroRNA Hairpins through the Action of the ERH Protein. Fang W, Bartel DP. Mol Cell. 2020 Apr 16;78(2):289-302.e6. doi: 10.1016/j.molcel.2020.01.026. PubMed 32302541.
Backbone
  Vector backbone: pBI-CMV1
  Backbone manufacturer: Clontech
  Backbone size w/o insert (bp): 3114
  Vector type: Mammalian Expression
Growth in bacteria
  Bacterial resistance: Ampicillin, 100 μg/mL
  Growth temperature: 37°C
  Growth strain: DH5alpha
  Copy number: Low Copy
Gene/Insert 1
  Gene/Insert name: miR-144(mutant1)~451
  Species: H. sapiens (human)
  Entrez Gene: MIR144 (a.k.a. MIRN144, mir-144)
  Promoter: CMV
  Cloning method: Restriction Enzyme; 5′ cloning site NotI (not destroyed); 3′ cloning site HindIII (not destroyed)
  Sequencing primers: 5′ CAATGGGAGTTTGTTTTGGC
Gene/Insert 2
  Gene/Insert name: miR-1-1
  Species: H. sapiens (human)
  Entrez Gene: MIR1-1 (a.k.a. MIRN1-1, hsa-mir-1-1, miRNA1-1, mir-1-1)
  Promoter: CMV
  Cloning method: Restriction Enzyme; 5′ cloning site BglII (not destroyed); 3′ cloning site PstI (not destroyed)
  Sequencing primers: 5′ TGGGCTATGAACTAATGACC
Terms and licenses: Academic/Nonprofit Terms; Industry Terms: Not Available to Industry
How to cite: pBI-CMV1-mir144m1~451-CMV2-mir1 was a gift from David Bartel (Addgene plasmid # 164675 ; http://n2t.net/addgene:164675 ; RRID:Addgene_164675)
