[The description below was written by a language model from this plasmid's Addgene catalogue record and pLannotate feature annotations shown in this document.]
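Description:
pBI-CMV1-mir144m1~451-CMV2-mir1 is a mammalian expression plasmid built on the Clontech pBI-CMV1 bidirectional backbone, designed to express two separate human microRNA transcripts from one vector. It is propagated in E. coli through a ColE1/pUC-type origin and selected with ampicillin via the β-lactamase gene and its native promoter. The feature annotation describes the origin as high-copy, whereas the catalogue entry lists the plasmid as low copy. The sequenced record is 3,662 nt. No mammalian selection marker is annotated, which suggests use by transient transfection.

The payload consists of two divergently oriented transcription units sharing a central CMV enhancer region. On one side, the CMV enhancer and immediate early promoter drive a fragment of the human miR-144~451 cluster, cloned between NotI and HindIII, with the mir-144 and mir-451 hairpins annotated in tandem. The mir-144 hairpin carries a change designated "mutant1", but the record does not state what that mutation is. On the opposite strand, a minimal CMV promoter drives the human mir-1-1 hairpin, cloned between BglII and PstI. Each unit ends in its own SV40 polyadenylation signal; the short "large T antigen" fragments annotated next to these are most likely just part of the SV40 terminator sequence rather than functional coding regions.

The associated study concerns how clustering with a neighbouring hairpin assists processing of suboptimal microRNA hairpins. This construct fits a design in which altering mir-144 tests its effect on mir-451 maturation. The independently transcribed miR-1-1 plausibly serves as a co-expressed reference for normalisation, although the record does not say so explicitly.
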