Features (pLannotate 1.2.2; 14 found; start..end, strand, type, name):
      1..304     +  enhancer       CMV enhancer: human cytomegalovirus immediate early enhancer
    305..508     +  promoter       CMV promoter: human cytomegalovirus (CMV) immediate early promoter
    632..709     +  ncRNA          mir-144: Accession: RF00682 - microRNA mir-144
    806..877     +  ncRNA          mir-451: Accession: RF00722 - microRNA mir-451
    962..1045    +  CDS            large T antigen (fragment): large T antigen from SV40 (simian virus 40)
   1068..1149    +  polyA_signal   SV40 poly(A) signal: SV40 polyadenylation signal
   1331..1919    -  rep_origin     ori: high-copy-number ColE1/pMB1/pBR322/pUC origin of replication
   2090..2950    -  CDS            AmpR: β-lactamase; bla; confers resistance to ampicillin, carbenicillin, and related antibiotics
   2951..3055    -  promoter       AmpR promoter: bla
   3088..3169    -  polyA_signal   SV40 poly(A) signal: SV40 polyadenylation signal
   3192..3275    -  CDS            large T antigen (fragment): large T antigen from SV40 (simian virus 40)
   3351..3427    -  ncRNA          mir-1: Accession: RF00103 - mir-1 microRNA precursor family
   3551..3585    -  promoter       minimal CMV promoter (fragment): human cytomegalovirus (CMV) immediate early promoter
   3603..3662    +  enhancer       CMV enhancer (fragment): human cytomegalovirus immediate early enhancer
>Addgene plasmid #164675 | pBI-CMV1-mir144m1~451-CMV2-mir1 | addgene full sequence | sequence record 327559 | Addgene NGS Result
CGTTACATAACTTACGGTAAATGGCCCGCCTGGCTGACCGCCCAACGACCCCCGCCCATTGACGTCAATA
ATGACGTATGTTCCCATAGTAACGCCAATAGGGACTTTCCATTGACGTCAATGGGTGGAGTATTTACGGT
AAACTGCCCACTTGGCAGTACATCAAGTGTATCATATGCCAAGTACGCCCCCTATTGACGTCAATGACGG
TAAATGGCCCGCCTGGCATTATGCCCAGTACATGACCTTATGGGACTTTCCTACTTGGCAGTACATCTAC
GTATTAGTCATCGCTATTACCATGGTGATGCGGTTTTGGCAGTACATCAATGGGCGTGGATAGCGGTTTG
ACTCACGGGGATTTCCAAGTCTCCACCCCATTGACGTCAATGGGAGTTTGTTTTGGCACCAAAATCAACG
GGACTTTCCAAAATGTCGTAACAACTCCGCCCCATTGACGCAAATGGGCGGTAGGCGTGTACGGTGGGAG
GTCTATATAAGCAGAGCTGGTTTAGTGAACCGTCAGATCCGCTAGGGATCCTCTAGTCAGCTGACGCGTG
CTAGCGCGGCCGCGTTCTGCCCCCAGCCCCTCACAGTGCTTTTCAAGCCATGCTTCCTGTGCCCCCAGTG
ACTACCTGGCTGGGATATCATCATATACTGTAAGTTTGCGATGAGACACTACAGTATAGATGATGTACTA
GTCCGGGCACCCCCAGCTCTGGAGCCTGACAAGGAGGACAGGAGAGATGCTGCAAGCCCAAGAAGCTCTC
TGCTCAGCCTGTCACAACCTACTGACTGCCAGGGCACTTGGGAATGGCAAGGAAACCGTTACCATTACTG
AGTTTAGTAATGGTAATGGTTCTCTTGCTATACCCAGAAAACGTGCCAGGAAGAGAACTCAGGACCCTGA
AGCAGACTACTGGAAGGGAGACTCCAAAGCTTGTCGACGATATCTCCAGAGGATCATAATCAGCCATACC
ACATTTGTAGAGGTTTTACTTGCTTTAAAAAACCTCCCACACCTCCCCCTGAACCTGAAACATAAAATGA
ATGCAATTGTTGTTGTTAACTTGTTTATTGCAGCTTATAATGGTTACAAATAAAGCAATAGCATCACAAA
TTTCACAAATAAAGCATTTTTTTCACTGCCCCGAGCTTCCTCGCTCACTGACTCGCTGCGCTCGGTCGTT
CGGCTGCGGCGAGCGGTATCAGCTCACTCAAAGGCGGTAATACGGTTATCCACAGAATCAGGGGATAACG
CAGGAAAGAACATGTGAGCAAAAGGCCAGCAAAAGGCCAGGAACCGTAAAAAGGCCGCGTTGCTGGCGTT
TTTCCATAGGCTCCGCCCCCCTGACGAGCATCACAAAAATCGACGCTCAAGTCAGAGGTGGCGAAACCCG
ACAGGACTATAAAGATACCAGGCGTTTCCCCCTGGAAGCTCCCTCGTGCGCTCTCCTGTTCCGACCCTGC
CGCTTACCGGATACCTGTCCGCCTTTCTCCCTTCGGGAAGCGTGGCGCTTTCTCATAGCTCACGCTGTAG
GTATCTCAGTTCGGTGTAGGTCGTTCGCTCCAAGCTGGGCTGTGTGCACGAACCCCCCGTTCAGCCCGAC
CGCTGCGCCTTATCCGGTAACTATCGTCTTGAGTCCAACCCGGTAAGACACGACTTATCGCCACTGGCAG
CAGCCACTGGTAACAGGATTAGCAGAGCGAGGTATGTAGGCGGTGCTACAGAGTTCTTGAAGTGGTGGCC
TAACTACGGCTACACTAGAAGAACAGTATTTGGTATCTGCGCTCTGCTGAAGCCAGTTACCTTCGGAAAA
AGAGTTGGTAGCTCTTGATCCGGCAAACAAACCACCGCTGGTAGCGGTGGTTTTTTTGTTTGCAAGCAGC
AGATTACGCGCAGAAAAAAAGGATCTCAAGAAGATCCTTTGATCTTTTCTACGGGGTCTGACGCTCAGTG
GAACGAAAACTCACGTTAAGGGATTTTGGTCATGAGATTATCAAAAAGGATCTTCACCTAGATCCTTTTA
AATTAAAAATGAAGTTTTAAATCAATCTAAAGTATATATGAGTAAACTTGGTCTGACAGTTACCAATGCT
TAATCAGTGAGGCACCTATCTCAGCGATCTGTCTATTTCGTTCATCCATAGTTGCCTGACTCCCCGTCGT
GTAGATAACTACGATACGGGAGGGCTTACCATCTGGCCCCAGTGCTGCAATGATACCGCGAGACCCACGC
TCACCGGCTCCAGATTTATCAGCAATAAACCAGCCAGCCGGAAGGGCCGAGCGCAGAAGTGGTCCTGCAA
CTTTATCCGCCTCCATCCAGTCTATTAATTGTTGCCGGGAAGCTAGAGTAAGTAGTTCGCCAGTTAATAG
TTTGCGCAACGTTGTTGCCATTGCTACAGGCATCGTGGTGTCACGCTCGTCGTTTGGTATGGCTTCATTC
AGCTCCGGTTCCCAACGATCAAGGCGAGTTACATGATCCCCCATGTTGTGCAAAAAAGCGGTTAGCTCCT
TCGGTCCTCCGATCGTTGTCAGAAGTAAGTTGGCCGCAGTGTTATCACTCATGGTTATGGCAGCACTGCA
TAATTCTCTTACTGTCATGCCATCCGTAAGATGCTTTTCTGTGACTGGTGAGTACTCAACCAAGTCATTC
TGAGAATAGTGTATGCGGCGACCGAGTTGCTCTTGCCCGGCGTCAACACGGGATAATACCGCGCCACATA
GCAGAACTTTAAAAGTGCTCATCATTGGAAAACGTTCTTCGGGGCGAAAACTCTCAAGGATCTTACCGCT
GTTGAGATCCAGTTCGATGTAACCCACTCGTGCACCCAACTGATCTTCAGCATCTTTTACTTTCACCAGC
GTTTCTGGGTGAGCAAAAACAGGAAGGCAAAATGCCGCAAAAAAGGGAATAAGGGCGACACGGAAATGTT
GAATACTCATACTCTTCCTTTTTCAATATTATTGAAGCATTTATCAGGGTTATTGTCTCATGAGCGGATA
CATATTTGAATGTATTTAGAAAAATAAACAAATAGGGGTTCCGCGCACATTTCCCCGAAAAGTGCCACCT
GACGTCGGCAGTGAAAAAAATGCTTTATTTGTGAAATTTGTGATGCTATTGCTTTATTTGTAACCATTAT
AAGCTGCAATAAACAAGTTAACAACAACAATTGCATTCATTTTATGTTTCAGGTTCAGGGGGAGGTGTGG
GAGGTTTTTTAAAGCAAGTAAAACCTCTACAAATGTGGTATGGCTGATTATGATCCTCTAGACTGCAGGG
CTGTCGGCCGCGGCGGCCCCCGTGGTGTGGAGTGCCCCTCAGTGCGGCGAGAGAGGTCCCGGCCTGAGAT
ACATACTTCTTTACATTCCATAGCTTAGCAGGTCCATATGGGCATATAAAGAAGTATGTTTCCCAAGCAG
GCAGTCTGCATGCAGTTCCAAGACCCCGGGACGCCGCCCCGGTAGAAGCTGACCCCAGATCTGGGCCCCC
GCGGCATATGACCGGTGAATTCTCCAGGCGATCTGACGGTTCACTAAACGAGCTCTGCTTATATAGGCCT
CCCACCGTACACGCCACCTCGACATACTCGAGTAGTTATTAATAGTAATCAATTACGGGGTCATTAGTTC
ATAGCCCATATATGGAGTTCCG
