>Addgene plasmid #164675 | pBI-CMV1-mir144m1~451-CMV2-mir1 | depositor partial sequence | sequence record 319814 | CAATGGGAGTTTGTTTTGGC
GCTGGTTTAGTGAACCGTCAGATCCGCTAGGGATCCTCTAGTCAGCTGACGCGTGCTAGCGCGGCCGCGT
TCTGCCCCCAGCCCCTCACAGTGCTTTTCAAGCCATGCTTCCTGTGCCCCCAGTGACTACCTGGCTGGGA
TATCATCATATACTGTAAGTTTGCGATGAGACACTACAGTATAGATGATGTACTAGTCCGGGCACCCCCA
GCTCTGGAGCCTGACAAGGAGGACAGGAGAGATGCTGCAAGCCCAAGAAGCTCTCTGCTCAGCCTGTCAC
AACCTACTGACTGCCAGGGCACTTGGGAATGGCAAGGAAACCGTTACCATTACTGAGTTTAGTAATGGTA
ATGGTTCTCTTGCTATACCCAGAAAACGTGCCAGGAAGAGAACTCAGGACCCTGAAGCAGACTACTGGAA
GGGAGACTCCAAAGCTTGTCGACGATATCTCCAGAGGATCATAATCAGCCATACCACATTTGTAGAGGTT
TTACTTGCTTTAAAAAACCTCCCACACCTCCCCCTGAACCTGAAACATAAAATGAATGCAATTGTTGTTG
TTAACTTGTTTATTGCAGCTTATAATGGTTACAAATAAAGCAATAGCATCACAAATTTCACAAATAAAGC
ATTTTTTTCACTGCCCCGAGCTTCCTCGCTCACTGACTCGCTGCGCTCGGTCGTTCGGCT
